>Addgene plasmid #226381 | pcDNA3.1(-).TagRFP.T-2A-V5-Tau2N4R-WPRE | addgene full sequence | sequence record 450734 | Addgene NGS Result
GACGGATCGGGAGATCTCCCGATCCCCTATGGTGCACTCTCAGTACAATCTGCTCTGATGCCGCATAGTT
AAGCCAGTATCTGCTCCCTGCTTGTGTGTTGGAGGTCGCTGAGTAGTGCGCGAGCAAAATTTAAGCTACA
ACAAGGCAAGGCTTGACCGACAATTGCATGAAGAATCTGCTTAGGGTTAGGCGTTTTGCGCTGCTTCGCG
ATGTACGGGCCAGATATACGCGTTGACATTGATTATTGACTAGTTATTAATAGTAATCAATTACGGGGTC
ATTAGTTCATAGCCCATATATGGAGTTCCGCGTTACATAACTTACGGTAAATGGCCCGCCTGGCTGACCG
CCCAACGACCCCCGCCCATTGACGTCAATAATGACGTATGTTCCCATAGTAACGCCAATAGGGACTTTCC
ATTGACGTCAATGGGTGGAGTATTTACGGTAAACTGCCCACTTGGCAGTACATCAAGTGTATCATATGCC
AAGTACGCCCCCTATTGACGTCAATGACGGTAAATGGCCCGCCTGGCATTATGCCCAGTACATGACCTTA
TGGGACTTTCCTACTTGGCAGTACATCTACGTATTAGTCATCGCTATTACCATGGTGATGCGGTTTTGGC
AGTACATCAATGGGCGTGGATAGCGGTTTGACTCACGGGGATTTCCAAGTCTCCACCCCATTGACGTCAA
TGGGAGTTTGTTTTGGCACCAAAATCAACGGGACTTTCCAAAATGTCGTAACAACTCCGCCCCATTGACG
CAAATGGGCGGTAGGCGTGTACGGTGGGAGGTCTATATAAGCAGAGCTCTCTGGCTAACTAGAGAACCCA
CTGCTTACTGGCTTATCGAAATTAATACGACTCACTATAGGGAGACCCAAGCTGGCTAGCGTTTAAACGG
GCCCTCTAGACTCGAGCTCAAGCTTCGAATTCTGCAGTCGACGGTACCGCGGGCCCGGGATCCACCGGTC
GCCACCATGGTGTCTAAGGGCGAAGAGCTGATTAAGGAGAACATGCACATGAAGCTGTACATGGAGGGCA
CCGTGAACAACCACCACTTCAAGTGCACATCCGAGGGCGAAGGCAAGCCCTACGAGGGCACCCAGACCAT
GAGAATCAAGGTGGTCGAGGGCGGCCCTCTCCCCTTCGCCTTCGACATCCTGGCTACCAGCTTCATGTAC
GGCAGCAGAACCTTCATCAACCACACCCAGGGCATCCCCGACTTCTTTAAGCAGTCCTTCCCTGAGGGCT
TCACATGGGAGAGAGTCACCACATACGAAGACGGGGGCGTGCTGACCGCTACCCAGGACACCAGCCTCCA
GGACGGCTGCCTCATCTACAACGTCAAGATCAGAGGGGTGAACTTCCCATCCAACGGCCCTGTGATGCAG
AAGAAAACACTCGGCTGGGAGGCCAACACCGAGATGCTGTACCCCGCTGACGGCGGCCTGGAAGGCAGAA
CCGACATGGCCCTGAAGCTCGTGGGCGGGGGCCACCTGATCTGCAACTTCAAGACCACATACAGATCCAA
GAAACCCGCTAAGAACCTCAAGATGCCCGGCGTCTACTATGTGGACCACAGACTGGAAAGAATCAAGGAG
GCCGACAAAGAGACCTACGTCGAGCAGCACGAGGTGGCTGTGGCCAGATACTGCGACCTCCCTAGCAAAC
TGGGGCACAAACTTAATGGCATGGACGAGCTGTACAAGGGTACCGGCGAGGGCAGAGGAAGTCTGCTAAC
ATGCGGTGACGTCGAGGAGAATCCTGGCCCAACCGGTAAAGGTAAGCCTATCCCTAACCCTCTCCTCGGT
CTCGATTCTACGACTAGTGCTGAGCCCCGCCAGGAGTTCGAAGTGATGGAAGATCACGCTGGGACGTACG
GGTTGGGGGACAGGAAAGATCAGGGGGGCTACACCATGCACCAAGACCAAGAGGGTGACACGGACGCTGG
CCTGAAAGAATCTCCCCTGCAGACCCCCACTGAGGACGGATCTGAGGAACCGGGCTCTGAAACCTCTGAT
GCTAAGAGCACTCCAACAGCGGAAGATGTGACAGCACCCTTAGTGGATGAGGGAGCTCCCGGCAAGCAGG
CTGCCGCGCAGCCCCACACGGAGATCCCAGAAGGAACCACAGCTGAAGAAGCAGGCATTGGAGACACCCC
CAGCCTGGAAGACGAAGCTGCTGGTCACGTGACCCAAGCTCGCATGGTCAGTAAAAGCAAAGACGGGACT
GGAAGCGATGACAAAAAAGCCAAGGGGGCTGATGGTAAAACGAAGATCGCCACACCGCGGGGAGCAGCCC
CTCCAGGCCAGAAGGGCCAGGCCAACGCCACCAGGATTCCAGCAAAAACCCCGCCCGCTCCAAAGACACC
ACCCAGCTCTGGTGAACCTCCAAAATCAGGGGATCGCAGCGGCTACAGCAGCCCCGGCTCCCCAGGCACT
CCCGGCAGCCGCTCCCGCACCCCGTCCCTTCCAACCCCACCCACCCGGGAGCCCAAGAAGGTGGCAGTGG
TCCGTACTCCACCCAAGTCGCCGTCTTCCGCCAAGAGCCGCCTG
[387 nt withheld, positions 2565-2951]
ACCCACAAGCTGACCTTCCGCGAGAACGCCAAAGCCAAGACAGACCACGGGGCGGAGATCGTGTACAAGT
CGCCAGTGGTGTCTGGGGACACGTCTCCACGGCATCTCAGCAATGTCTCCTCCACCGGCAGCATCGACAT
GGTAGACTCGCCCCAGCTCGCCACGCTAGCTGACGAGGTGTCTGCCTCCCTGGCCAAGCAGGGTTTGTAG
GGATCCGATTATCGATAATCAACCTCTGGATTACAAAATTTGTGAAAGATTGACTGGTATTCTTAACTAT
GTTGCTCCTTTTACGCTATGTGGATACGCTGCTTTAATGCCTTTGTATCATGCTATTGCTTCCCGTATGG
CTTTCATTTTCTCCTCCTTGTATAAATCCTGGTTGCTGTCTCTTTATGAGGAGTTGTGGCCCGTTGTCAG
GCAACGTGGCGTGGTGTGCACTGTGTTTGCTGACGCAACCCCCACTGGTTGGGGCATTGCCACCACCTGT
CAGCTCCTTTCCGGGACTTTCGCTTTCCCCCTCCCTATTGCCACGGCGGAACTCATCGCCGCCTGCCTTG
CCCGCTGCTGGACAGGGGCTCGGCTGTTGGGCACTGACAATTCCGTGGTGTTGTCGGGGAAATCATCGTC
CTTTCCTTGGCTGCTCGCCTGTGTTGCCACCTGGATTCTGCGCGGGACGCCCTTCTGCTACGTCCCTTCG
GCCCTCAATCCAGCGGACCTTCCTTCCCGCGGCCTGCTGCCGGCTCTGCGGCCTCTTCCGCGTCTTCGCC
TTCGCCCTCAGACGAGTCGGATCTCCCTTTGGGCCGCCTCCCCGCATCGATACCGTCGACGATATCTGCA
GAATTCCACCACACTGGACTAGTGGATCCGAGCTCGGTACCAAGCTTAAGTTTAAACCGCTGATCAGCCT
CGACTGTGCCTTCTAGTTGCCAGCCATCTGTTGTTTGCCCCTCCCCCGTGCCTTCCTTGACCCTGGAAGG
TGCCACTCCCACTGTCCTTTCCTAATAAAATGAGGAAATTGCATCGCATTGTCTGAGTAGGTGTCATTCT
ATTCTGGGGGGTGGGGTGGGGCAGGACAGCAAGGGGGAGGATTGGGAAGACAATAGCAGGCATGCTGGGG
ATGCGGTGGGCTCTATGGCTTCTGAGGCGGAAAGAACCAGCTGGGGCTCTAGGGGGTATCCCC
[124 nt withheld, positions 4135-4258]
C
[91 nt withheld, positions 4260-4350]
A
[49 nt withheld, positions 4352-4400]
CCTTTGACGTTGGAGTCCACGTTCTTT
[37 nt withheld, positions 4428-4464]
ACCCTATCTCGGTCTATTCTTTTGATTTATAAGGGATTTTGCCGATTTCGGCCTATTGGTTAAAAAATGA
GCTGATTTAACAAAAATTTAACGCGAATTAATTCTGTGGAATGTGTGTCAGTTAGGGTGTGGAAAGTCCC
CAGGCTCCCCAGCAGGCAGAAGTATGCAAAGCATGCATCTCAATTAGTCAGCAACCAGGTGTGGAAAGTC
CCCAGGCTCCCCAGCAGGCAGAAGTATGCAAAGCATGCATCTCAATTAGTCAGCAACCATAGTCCCGCCC
CTAACTCCGCCCATCCCGCCCCTAACTCCGCCCAGTTCCGCCCATTCTCCGCCCCATGGCTGACTAATTT
TTTTTATTTATGCAGAGGCCGAGGCCGCCTCTGCCTCTGAGCTATTCCAGAAGTAGTGAGGAGGCTTTTT
TGGAGGCCTAGGCTTTTGCAAAAAGCTCCCGGGAGCTTGTATATCCATTTTCGGATCTGATCAAGAGACA
GGATGAGGATCGTTTCGCATGATTGAACAAGATGGATTGCACGCAGGTTCTCCGGCCGCTTGGGTGGAGA
GGCTATTCGGCTATGACTGGGCACAACAGACAATCGGCTGCTCTGATGCCGCCGTGTTCCGGCTGTCAGC
GCAGGGGCGCCCGGTTCTTTTTGTCAAGACCGACCTGTCCGGTGCCCTGAATGAACTGCAGGACGAGGCA
GCGCGGCTATCGTGGCTGGCCACGACGGGCGTTCCTTGCGCAGCTGTGCTCGACGTTGTCACTGAAGCGG
GAAGGGACTGGCTGCTATTGGGCGAAGTGCCGGGGCAGGATCTCCTGTCATCTCACCTTGCTCCTGCCGA
GAAAGTATCCATCATGGCTGATGCAATGCGGCGGCTGCATACGCTTGATCCGGCTACCTGCCCATTCGAC
CACCAAGCGAAACATCGCATCGAGCGAGCACGTACTCGGATGGAAGCCGGTCTTGTCGATCAGGATGATC
TGGACGAAGAGCATCAGGGGCTCGCGCCAGCCGAACTGTTCGCCAGGCTCAAGGCGCGCATGCCCGACGG
CGAGGATCTCGTCGTGACCCATGGCGATGCCTGCTTGCCGAATATCATGGTGGAAAATGGCCGCTTTTCT
GGATTCATCGACTGTGGCCGGCTGGGTGTGGCGGACCGCTATCAGGACATAGCGTTGGCTACCCGTGATA
TTGCTGAAGAGCTTGGCGGCGAATGGGCTGACCGCTTCCTCGTGCTTTACGGTATCGCCGCTCCCGATTC
GCAGCGCATCGCCTTCTATCGCCTTCTTGACGAGTTCTTCTGAGCGGGACTCTGGGGTTCGAAATGACCG
ACCAAGCGACGCCCAACCTGCCATCACGAGATTTCGATTCCACCGCCGCCTTCTATGAAAGGTTGGGCTT
CGGAATCGTTTTCCGGGACGCCGGCTGGATGATCCTCCAGCGCGGGGATCTCATGCTGGAGTTCTTCGCC
CACCCCAACTTGTTTATTGCAGCTTATAATGGTTACAAATAAAGCAATAGCATCACAAATTTCACAAATA
AAGCATTTTTTTCACTGCATTCTAGTTGTGGTTTGTCCAAACTCATCAATGTATCTTATCATGTCTGTAT
ACCGTCGACCTCTAGCTAGAGCTTGGCGTAATCATGGTCATAGCTGTTTCCTGTGTGAAATTGTTATCCG
CTCACAATTCCACACAACATACGAGCCGGAAGCATAAAGTGTAAAGCCTGGGGTGCCTAATGAGTGAGCT
AACTCACATTAATTGCGTTGCGCTCACTGCCCGCTTTCCAGTCGGGAAACCTGTCGTGCCAGCTGCATTA
ATGAATCGGCCAACGCGCGGGGAGAGGCGGTTTGCGTATTGGGCGCTCTTCCGCTTCCTCGCTCACTGAC
TCGCTGCGCTCGGTCGTTCGGCTGCGGCGAGCGGTATCAGCTCACTCAAAGGCGGTAATACGGTTATCCA
CAGAATCAGGGGATAACGCAGGAAAGAACATGTGAGCAAAAGGCCAGCAAAAGGCCAGGAACCGTAAAAA
GGCCGCGTTGCTGGCGTTTTTCCATAGGCTCCGCCCCCCTGACGAGCATCACAAAAATCGACGCTCAAGT
CAGAGGTGGCGAAACCCGACAGGACTATAAAGATACCAGGCGTTTCCCCCTGGAAGCTCCCTCGTGCGCT
CTCCTGTTCCGACCCTGCCGCTTACCGGATACCTGTCCGCCTTTCTCCCTTCGGGAAGCGTGGCGCTTTC
TCATAGCTCACGCTGTAGGTATCTCAGTTCGGTGTAGGTCGTTCGCTCCAAGCTGGGCTGTGTGCACGAA
CCCCCCGTTCAGCCCGACCGCTGCGCCTTATCCGGTAACTATCGTCTTGAGTCCAACCCGGTAAGACACG
ACTTATCGCCACTGGCAGCAGCCACTGGTAACAGGATTAGCAGAGCGAGGTATGTAGGCGGTGCTACAGA
GTTCTTGAAGTGGTGGCCTAACTACGGCTACACTAGAAGAACAGTATTTGGTATCTGCGCTCTGCTGAAG
CCAGTTACCTTCGGAAAAAGAGTTGGTAGCTCTTGATCCGGCAAACAAACCACCGCTGGTAGCGGTGGTT
TTTTTGTTTGCAAGCAGCAGATTACGCGCAGAAAAAAAGGATCTCAAGAAGATCCTTTGATCTTTTCTAC
GGGGTCTGACGCTCAGTGGAACGAAAACTCACGTTAAGGGATTTTGGTCATGAGATTATCAAAAAGGATC
TTCACCTAGATCCTTTTAAATTAAAAATGAAGTTTTAAATCAATCTAAAGTATATATGAGTAAACTTGGT
CTGACAGTTACCAATGCTTAATCAGTGAGGCACCTATCTCAGCGATCTGTCTATTTCGTTCATCCATAGT
TGCCTGACTCCCCGTCGTGTAGATAACTACGATACGGGAGGGCTTACCATCTGGCCCCAGTGCTGCAATG
ATACCGCGAGACCCACGCTCACCGGCTCCAGATTTATCAGCAATAAACCAGCCAGCCGGAAGGGCCGAGC
GCAGAAGTGGTCCTGCAACTTTATCCGCCTCCATCCAGTCTATTAATTGTTGCCGGGAAGCTAGAGTAAG
TAGTTCGCCAGTTAATAGTTTGCGCAACGTTGTTGCCATTGCTACAGGCATCGTGGTGTCACGCTCGTCG
TTTGGTATGGCTTCATTCAGCTCCGGTTCCCAACGATCAAGGCGAGTTACATGATCCCCCATGTTGTGCA
AAAAAGCGGTTAGCTCCTTCGGTCCTCCGATCGTTGTCAGAAGTAAGTTGGCCGCAGTGTTATCACTCAT
GGTTATGGCAGCACTGCATAATTCTCTTACTGTCATGCCATCCGTAAGATGCTTTTCTGTGACTGGTGAG
TACTCAACCAAGTCATTCTGAGAATAGTGTATGCGGCGACCGAGTTGCTCTTGCCCGGCGTCAATACGGG
ATAATACCGCGCCACATAGCAGAACTTTAAAAGTGCTCATCATTGGAAAACGTTCTTCGGGGCGAAAACT
CTCAAGGATCTTACCGCTGTTGAGATCCAGTTCGATGTAACCCACTCGTGCACCCAACTGATCTTCAGCA
TCTTTTACTTTCACCAGCGTTTCTGGGTGAGCAAAAACAGGAAGGCAAAATGCCGCAAAAAAGGGAATAA
GGGCGACACGGAAATGTTGAATACTCATACTCTTCCTTTTTCAATATTATTGAAGCATTTATCAGGGTTA
TTGTCTCATGAGCGGATACATATTTGAATGTATTTAGAAAAATAAACAAATAGGGGTTCCGCGCACATTT
CCCCGAAAAGTGCCACCTGACGTC
Features (pLannotate 1.2.2; 24 found; start..end, strand, type, name):
     28..80      -  misc_feature   bom (fragment): basis of mobility region from pBR322
    235..614     +  enhancer       CMV enhancer: human cytomegalovirus immediate early enhancer
    615..818     +  promoter       CMV promoter: human cytomegalovirus (CMV) immediate early promoter
    814..847     +  LTR            5' LTR (truncated) (fragment): truncated 5' long terminal repeat (LTR) from HIV-1
    863..881     +  promoter       T7 promoter: promoter for bacteriophage T7 RNA polymerase
    921..973     +  misc_feature   MCS: multiple cloning site
    987..1718    +  CDS            TagRFP-T: TagRFP-T is a basic (constitutively fluorescent) red fluorescent protein published in 2008, derived from Entacmaea quadricolor. It has low acid sensitivity.
   1791..1832    +  CDS            V5 tag: epitope tag from simian virus 5
   1839..3158    +  CDS            MAPT (sequence partly withheld): TAU_SPECI - Experimental evidence at protein level: Swiss-Prot protein existence level 1. Promotes microtubule assembly and stability, and might be involved in the establishment and maintenance of neuronal polarity. The C-terminus binds axonal microtubules while the N-terminus binds neural plasma membrane components, suggesting that tau functions as a linker protein between both. Axonal polarity is predetermined by tau localization (in the neuronal cell) in the domain of the cell body defined by the centrosome. The short isoforms allow plasticity of the cytoskeleton whereas the longer isoforms
   3178..3766    +  misc_feature   WPRE: woodchuck hepatitis virus posttranscriptional regulatory element
   3865..4089    +  polyA_signal   bGH poly(A) signal: bovine growth hormone polyadenylation signal
   4093..4114    +  promoter       SV40 promoter (fragment): SV40 enhancer and early promoter
   4135..4563    +  rep_origin     f1 ori (sequence partly withheld): f1 bacteriophage origin of replication; arrow indicates direction of (+) strand synthesis
   4577..4906    +  promoter       SV40 promoter: SV40 enhancer and early promoter
   4973..5764    +  CDS            neo: KKA2_KLEPN - Also known as kan, nptII. Experimental evidence at protein level: Swiss-Prot protein existence level 1. Resistance to kanamycin, neomycin, paromomycin, ribostamycin, butirosin and gentamicin B. From Klebsiella pneumoniae.
   5788..5946    +  CDS            ble (fragment): BLE_KLEPN - Experimental evidence at protein level: Swiss-Prot protein existence level 1. Binding protein with a strong affinity to the bleomycin family of antibiotics. Binds to CL990; an antimitotic-antibiotic compound. From Klebsiella pneumoniae.
   5941..6062    +  polyA_signal   SV40 poly(A) signal: SV40 polyadenylation signal
   6135..6151    -  protein_bind   lac operator: The lac repressor binds to the lac operator to inhibit transcription in E. coli. This inhibition can be relieved by adding lactose or isopropyl-β-D-thiogalactopyranoside (IPTG). lac repressor encoded by lacI
   6159..6189    -  promoter       lac promoter: promoter for the E. coli lac operon
   6204..6225    -  protein_bind   CAP binding site: CAP binding activates transcription in the presence of cAMP. E. coli catabolite activator protein
   6238..6330    -  CDS            lacI (fragment): lac repressor; lacI; The lac repressor binds to the lac operator to inhibit transcription in E. coli. This inhibition can be relieved by adding lactose or isopropyl-β-D-thiogalactopyranoside (IPTG).
   6513..7101    -  rep_origin     ori: high-copy-number ColE1/pMB1/pBR322/pUC origin of replication
   7272..8132    -  CDS            AmpR: β-lactamase; bla; confers resistance to ampicillin, carbenicillin, and related antibiotics
   8133..8237    -  promoter       AmpR promoter: bla
