[The description below was written by a language model from this plasmid's Addgene catalogue record and pLannotate feature annotations shown in this document.]
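Description:
pcDNA3.1(-).TagRFP.T-2A-V5-Tau2N4R-WPRE is a mammalian expression plasmid of about 8.3 kb built on the pcDNA3.1(-) backbone. It is maintained in E. coli through a high-copy ColE1/pUC-type origin and selected with ampicillin via the β-lactamase gene. The backbone also carries an f1 phage origin and an SV40 promoter–driven neomycin phosphotransferase cassette with an SV40 polyadenylation signal, which would allow G418 selection of stably transfected mammalian cells. Several short annotations in the feature table (an HIV-1 LTR fragment, ble and lacI fragments, a bom fragment) appear to be minor sequence matches or backbone remnants rather than functional parts.

The payload is a single open reading frame transcribed from the human CMV immediate-early enhancer/promoter, with a T7 promoter just upstream. It encodes the red fluorescent protein TagRFP-T, followed by a 2A self-cleaving peptide (named in the record, falling in the unannotated gap between the two coding features), a V5 epitope tag, and wild-type human tau (MAPT) in the full-length 2N4R isoform. A WPRE placed after the coding sequence enhances transcript stability and expression, and the bovine growth hormone poly(A) signal terminates the message. Ribosomal skipping at the 2A yields two separate proteins from one transcript, so transfected cells contain both TagRFP-T and V5-tau. A cell that is positive for V5-tau but lacks red fluorescence can therefore be read as a recipient that took up tau released from a donor cell. The record describes this as a tau propagation ORF, and the associated work examines how Alzheimer disease-related post-translational modification mimics affect tau propagation and uptake, with this wild-type construct presumably serving as the reference.
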