Addgene plasmid #226381: pcDNA3.1(-).TagRFP.T-2A-V5-Tau2N4R-WPRE
Purpose: Expresses tau propagation ORF with V5 tag on WT 2N4R tau
Depositing lab: Bradley Hyman. Depositing organization: Massachusetts General Hospital. Publication: Alzheimer disease-associated tau post-translational modification mimics impact tau propagation and uptake. Dickson JR, Sobolewski RGR, Fernandes AR, Cooper JM, Fan Z, Chung M, Donahue C, Oakley DH, Strickland DK, Hyman BT. J Neuropathol Exp Neurol. 2025 Jun 1;84(6):459-470. doi: 10.1093/jnen/nlaf007. PubMed 39984820.
Backbone
  Vector backbone: pcDNA3.1(-)
  Backbone size w/o insert (bp): 5427
  Vector type: Mammalian Expression
Growth in bacteria
  Bacterial resistance: Ampicillin, 100 μg/mL
  Growth temperature: 37°C
  Growth strain: DH5alpha
  Copy number: High Copy
Gene/Insert
  Gene/Insert name: Tau2N4R
  Species: H. sapiens (human); synthetic
  Insert size (bp): 2174
  Entrez Gene: MAPT (a.k.a. DDPAC, FTD1, FTDP-17, MAPTL, MSTD, MTBT1, MTBT2, PPND, PPP1R103, TAU, Tau-PHF6, tau-40)
  Tag / fusion protein: TagRFP.T.2A.V5 (N terminal on insert)
  Cloning method: Other
Terms and licenses: Academic/Nonprofit Terms; Industry Terms: Not Available to Industry
How to cite: pcDNA3.1(-).TagRFP.T-2A-V5-Tau2N4R-WPRE was a gift from Bradley Hyman (Addgene plasmid # 226381 ; http://n2t.net/addgene:226381 ; RRID:Addgene_226381)
